Addgene plasmid #238429: FLAG-GRP78-No UTRs Wild-Type (pcDNA3.1)
Purpose: Expresses GRP78 Full Length without UTRs fused to the FLAG Tag
Depositing lab: Amy Shiu Lee. Depositing organization: University of Southern California. Publication: The COOH-Terminal Proline-Rich Region of GRP78 Is a Key Regulator of Its Cell Surface Expression and Viability of Tamoxifen-Resistant Breast Cancer Cells. Tseng CC, Zhang P, Lee AS. Neoplasia. 2019 Aug;21(8):837-848. doi: 10.1016/j.neo.2019.05.008. Epub 2019 Jul 12. PubMed 31306849.
Backbone
  Vector backbone: pcDNA3.1
  Backbone size w/o insert (bp): 5500
  Total vector size (bp): 9599
  Vector type: Mammalian Expression
  Selectable markers: Neomycin (select with G418)
Growth in bacteria
  Bacterial resistance: Ampicillin, 100 μg/mL
  Growth temperature: 37°C
  Growth strain: DH5alpha
  Copy number: High Copy
Gene/Insert
  Gene/Insert name: 78-kDa glucose-regulated protein (alt names: GRP78; BiP; HSPA5)
  Species: H. sapiens (human)
  Insert size (bp): 4200
  Mutation: The UTRs of the gene have been deleted.
  GenBank ID: NM_005347.5
  Entrez Gene: HSPA5 (a.k.a. BIP, GRP78, HEL-S-89n)
  Tag / fusion protein: FLAG (N terminal on insert)
Terms and licenses: Academic/Nonprofit Terms; Industry Terms: Not Available to Industry
How to cite: FLAG-GRP78-No UTRs Wild-Type (pcDNA3.1) was a gift from Amy Shiu Lee (Addgene plasmid # 238429 ; http://n2t.net/addgene:238429 ; RRID:Addgene_238429)
