[The description below was written by a language model from this plasmid's Addgene catalogue record and pLannotate feature annotations shown in this document.]
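Description:
FLAG-GRP78-No UTRs Wild-Type (pcDNA3.1) is a mammalian expression plasmid built on the pcDNA3.1 backbone that carries the full-length wild-type coding sequence of human HSPA5, the 78-kDa glucose-regulated protein also called GRP78 or BiP. The native 5' and 3' untranslated regions of the transcript have been removed. The open reading frame is driven by the human cytomegalovirus immediate early enhancer and promoter and terminated by the bovine growth hormone polyadenylation signal. T7 and SP6 promoters flank the insert, as is typical of this backbone. The catalogue describes an N-terminal FLAG tag on the insert. The feature table does not annotate the tag separately, so its exact placement relative to the GRP78 signal peptide cannot be read from the record.

For propagation in E. coli the plasmid has a high-copy ColE1/pUC-type origin and a β-lactamase gene conferring ampicillin resistance, along with an f1 origin for single-stranded DNA production. A second mammalian cassette places the neomycin phosphotransferase gene under the SV40 enhancer/early promoter with an SV40 poly(A) signal, allowing G418 selection of stably transfected cells. The sizes in the record disagree. The catalogue lists a total of about 9.6 kb with a 4.2 kb insert, whereas the sequenced record is 7,434 nt with a HSPA5 coding region of roughly 2 kb, which fits a UTR-deleted construct better. The plasmid is suited to expressing epitope-tagged GRP78 free of UTR-mediated regulation. The associated publication concerns cell surface expression of GRP78 and the viability of tamoxifen-resistant breast cancer cells, and the "Wild-Type" label suggests this construct may serve as a reference for mutant versions.
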