Features (pLannotate 1.2.2; 21 found; start..end, strand, type, name):
     28..80      -  misc_feature   bom (fragment): basis of mobility region from pBR322
    235..614     +  enhancer       CMV enhancer: human cytomegalovirus immediate early enhancer
    615..818     +  promoter       CMV promoter: human cytomegalovirus (CMV) immediate early promoter
    814..847     +  LTR            5' LTR (truncated) (fragment): truncated 5' long terminal repeat (LTR) from HIV-1
    863..881     +  promoter       T7 promoter: promoter for bacteriophage T7 RNA polymerase
    913..2898    +  CDS            HSPA5: BIP_HUMAN - Also known as GRP78 From Homo sapiens (Human).
   2987..3005    -  promoter       SP6 promoter: promoter for bacteriophage SP6 RNA polymerase
   3031..3255    +  polyA_signal   bGH poly(A) signal: bovine growth hormone polyadenylation signal
   3259..3280    +  promoter       SV40 promoter (fragment): SV40 enhancer and early promoter
   3301..3729    +  rep_origin     f1 ori (sequence partly withheld): f1 bacteriophage origin of replication; arrow indicates direction of (+) strand synthesis
   3743..4072    +  promoter       SV40 promoter: SV40 enhancer and early promoter
   4139..4930    +  CDS            neo: KKA2_KLEPN - Also known as kan, nptII. Experimental evidence at protein level: Swiss-Prot protein existence level 1. Resistance to kanamycin, neomycin, paromomycin, ribostamycin, butirosin and gentamicin B. From Klebsiella pneumoniae.
   4954..5112    +  CDS            ble (fragment): BLE_KLEPN - Experimental evidence at protein level: Swiss-Prot protein existence level 1. Binding protein with a strong affinity to the bleomycin family of antibiotics. Binds to CL990; an antimitotic-antibiotic compound. From Klebsiella pneumoniae.
   5107..5228    +  polyA_signal   SV40 poly(A) signal: SV40 polyadenylation signal
   5301..5317    -  protein_bind   lac operator: The lac repressor binds to the lac operator to inhibit transcription in E. coli. This inhibition can be relieved by adding lactose or isopropyl-β-D-thiogalactopyranoside (IPTG). lac repressor encoded by lacI
   5325..5355    -  promoter       lac promoter: promoter for the E. coli lac operon
   5370..5391    -  protein_bind   CAP binding site: CAP binding activates transcription in the presence of cAMP. E. coli catabolite activator protein
   5404..5496    -  CDS            lacI (fragment): lac repressor; lacI; The lac repressor binds to the lac operator to inhibit transcription in E. coli. This inhibition can be relieved by adding lactose or isopropyl-β-D-thiogalactopyranoside (IPTG).
   5679..6267    -  rep_origin     ori: high-copy-number ColE1/pMB1/pBR322/pUC origin of replication
   6438..7298    -  CDS            AmpR: β-lactamase; bla; confers resistance to ampicillin, carbenicillin, and related antibiotics
   7299..7403    -  promoter       AmpR promoter: bla
>Addgene plasmid #238429 | FLAG-GRP78-No UTRs Wild-Type (pcDNA3.1) | addgene full sequence | sequence record 472912 | Addgene NGS Result
GACGGATCGGGAGATCTCCCGATCCCCTATGGTGCACTCTCAGTACAATCTGCTCTGATGCCGCATAGTT
AAGCCAGTATCTGCTCCCTGCTTGTGTGTTGGAGGTCGCTGAGTAGTGCGCGAGCAAAATTTAAGCTACA
ACAAGGCAAGGCTTGACCGACAATTGCATGAAGAATCTGCTTAGGGTTAGGCGTTTTGCGCTGCTTCGCG
ATGTACGGGCCAGATATACGCGTTGACATTGATTATTGACTAGTTATTAATAGTAATCAATTACGGGGTC
ATTAGTTCATAGCCCATATATGGAGTTCCGCGTTACATAACTTACGGTAAATGGCCCGCCTGGCTGACCG
CCCAACGACCCCCGCCCATTGACGTCAATAATGACGTATGTTCCCATAGTAACGCCAATAGGGACTTTCC
ATTGACGTCAATGGGTGGAGTATTTACGGTAAACTGCCCACTTGGCAGTACATCAAGTGTATCATATGCC
AAGTACGCCCCCTATTGACGTCAATGACGGTAAATGGCCCGCCTGGCATTATGCCCAGTACATGACCTTA
TGGGACTTTCCTACTTGGCAGTACATCTACGTATTAGTCATCGCTATTACCATGGTGATGCGGTTTTGGC
AGTACATCAATGGGCGTGGATAGCGGTTTGACTCACGGGGATTTCCAAGTCTCCACCCCATTGACGTCAA
TGGGAGTTTGTTTTGGCACCAAAATCAACGGGACTTTCCAAAATGTCGTAACAACTCCGCCCCATTGACG
CAAATGGGCGGTAGGCGTGTACGGTGGGAGGTCTATATAAGCAGAGCTCTCTGGCTAACTAGAGAACCCA
CTGCTTACTGGCTTATCGAAATTAATACGACTCACTATAGGGAGACCCAAGCTTGGTACCGAGCTCGGAT
CCATGAAGCTCTCCCTGGTGGCCGCGATGCTGCTGCTGCTCAGCGCGGCGCGGGCCGACTACAAAGATGA
CGATGACAAGGAGGAGGAGGACAAGAAGGAGGACGTGGGCACGGTGGTCGGCATCGACCTGGGGACCACC
TACTCCTGCGTCGGCGTGTTCAAGAACGGCCGCGTGGAGATCATCGCCAACGATCAGGGCAACCGCATCA
CGCCGTCCTATGTCGCCTTCACTCCTGAAGGGGAACGTCTGATTGGCGATGCCGCCAAGAACCAGCTCAC
CTCCAACCCCGAGAACACGGTCTTTGACGCCAAGCGGCTCATCGGCCGCACGTGGAATGACCCGTCTGTG
CAGCAGGACATCAAGTTCTTGCCGTTCAAGGTGGTTGAAAAGAAAACTAAACCATACATTCAAGTTGATA
TTGGAGGTGGGCAAACAAAGACATTTGCTCCTGAAGAAATTTCTGCCATGGTTCTCACTAAAATGAAAGA
AACCGCTGAGGCTTATTTGGGAAAGAAGGTTACCCATGCAGTTGTTACTGTACCAGCCTATTTTAATGAT
GCCCAACGCCAAGCAACCAAAGACGCTGGAACTATTGCTGGCCTAAATGTTATGAGGATCATCAACGAGC
CTACGGCAGCTGCTATTGCTTATGGCCTGGATAAGAGGGAGGGGGAGAAGAACATCCTGGTGTTTGACCT
GGGTGGCGGAACCTTCGATGTGTCTCTTCTCACCATTGACAATGGTGTCTTCGAAGTTGTGGCCACTAAT
GGAGATACTCATCTGGGTGGAGAAGACTTTGACCAGCGTGTCATGGAACACTTCATCAAACTGTACAAAA
AGAAGACGGGCAAAGATGTCAGGAAAGACAATAGAGCTGTGCAGAAACTCCGGCGCGAGGTAGAAAAGGC
CAAACGGGCCCTGTCTTCTCAGCATCAAGCAAGAATTGAAATTGAGTCCTTCTATGAAGGAGAAGACTTT
TCTGAGACCCTGACTCGGGCCAAATTTGAAGAGCTCAACATGGATCTGTTCCGGTCTACTATGAAGCCCG
TCCAGAAAGTGTTGGAAGATTCTGATTTGAAGAAGTCTGATATTGATGAAATTGTTCTTGTTGGTGGCTC
GACTCGAATTCCAAAGATTCAGCAACTGGTTAAAGAGTTCTTCAATGGCAAGGAACCATCCCGTGGCATA
AACCCAGATGAAGCTGTAGCGTATGGTGCTGCTGTCCAGGCTGGTGTGCTCTCTGGTGATCAAGATACAG
GTGACCTGGTACTGCTTGATGTATGTCCCCTTACACTTGGTATTGAAACTGTGGGAGGTGTCATGACCAA
ACTGATTCCAAGGAACACAGTGGTGCCTACCAAGAAGTCTCAGATCTTTTCTACAGCTTCTGATAATCAA
CCAACTGTTACAATCAAGGTCTATGAAGGTGAAAGACCCCTGACAAAAGACAATCATCTTCTGGGTACAT
TTGATCTGACTGGAATTCCTCCTGCTCCTCGTGGGGTCCCACAGATTGAAGTCACCTTTGAGATAGATGT
GAATGGTATTCTTCGAGTGACAGCTGAAGACAAGGGTACAGGGAACAAAAATAAGATCACAATCACCAAT
GACCAGAATCGCCTGACACCTGAAGAAATCGAAAGGATGGTTAATGATGCTGAGAAGTTTGCTGAGGAAG
ACAAAAAGCTCAAGGAGCGCATTGATACTAGAAATGAGTTGGAAAGCTATGCCTATTCTCTAAAGAATCA
GATTGGAGATAAAGAAAAGCTGGGAGGTAAACTTTCCTCTGAAGATAAGGAGACCATGGAAAAAGCTGTA
GAAGAAAAGATTGAATGGCTGGAAAGCCACCAAGATGCTGACATTGAAGACTTCAAAGCTAAGAAGAAGG
AACTGGAAGAAATTGTTCAACCAATTATCAGCAAACTCTATGGAAGTGCAGGCCCTCCCCCAACTGGTGA
AGAGGATACAGCAGAAAAAGATGAGTTGTAGACACTGATCTGCTAGTGCTGTAATATTGTAAATACTGGA
CTCAGGAACTTTTGTTAGGCTCGAGCATGCATCTAGAGGGCCCTATTCTATAGTGTCACCTAAATGCTAG
AGCTCGCTGATCAGCCTCGACTGTGCCTTCTAGTTGCCAGCCATCTGTTGTTTGCCCCTCCCCCGTGCCT
TCCTTGACCCTGGAAGGTGCCACTCCCACTGTCCTTTCCTAATAAAATGAGGAAATTGCATCGCATTGTC
TGAGTAGGTGTCATTCTATTCTGGGGGGTGGGGTGGGGCAGGACAGCAAGGGGGAGGATTGGGAAGACAA
TAGCAGGCATGCTGGGGATGCGGTGGGCTCTATGGCTTCTGAGGCGGAAAGAACCAGCTGGGGCTCTAGG
GGGTATCCCC
[124 nt withheld, positions 3301-3424]
C
[91 nt withheld, positions 3426-3516]
A
[49 nt withheld, positions 3518-3566]
CCTTTGACGTTGGAGTCCACGTTCTTT
[37 nt withheld, positions 3594-3630]
ACCCTATCTCGGTCTATTCTTTTGATTTATAAGGGATTTTGCCGATTTCGGCCTATTGGTTAAAAAATGA
GCTGATTTAACAAAAATTTAACGCGAATTAATTCTGTGGAATGTGTGTCAGTTAGGGTGTGGAAAGTCCC
CAGGCTCCCCAGCAGGCAGAAGTATGCAAAGCATGCATCTCAATTAGTCAGCAACCAGGTGTGGAAAGTC
CCCAGGCTCCCCAGCAGGCAGAAGTATGCAAAGCATGCATCTCAATTAGTCAGCAACCATAGTCCCGCCC
CTAACTCCGCCCATCCCGCCCCTAACTCCGCCCAGTTCCGCCCATTCTCCGCCCCATGGCTGACTAATTT
TTTTTATTTATGCAGAGGCCGAGGCCGCCTCTGCCTCTGAGCTATTCCAGAAGTAGTGAGGAGGCTTTTT
TGGAGGCCTAGGCTTTTGCAAAAAGCTCCCGGGAGCTTGTATATCCATTTTCGGATCTGATCAAGAGACA
GGATGAGGATCGTTTCGCATGATTGAACAAGATGGATTGCACGCAGGTTCTCCGGCCGCTTGGGTGGAGA
GGCTATTCGGCTATGACTGGGCACAACAGACAATCGGCTGCTCTGATGCCGCCGTGTTCCGGCTGTCAGC
GCAGGGGCGCCCGGTTCTTTTTGTCAAGACCGACCTGTCCGGTGCCCTGAATGAACTGCAGGACGAGGCA
GCGCGGCTATCGTGGCTGGCCACGACGGGCGTTCCTTGCGCAGCTGTGCTCGACGTTGTCACTGAAGCGG
GAAGGGACTGGCTGCTATTGGGCGAAGTGCCGGGGCAGGATCTCCTGTCATCTCACCTTGCTCCTGCCGA
GAAAGTATCCATCATGGCTGATGCAATGCGGCGGCTGCATACGCTTGATCCGGCTACCTGCCCATTCGAC
CACCAAGCGAAACATCGCATCGAGCGAGCACGTACTCGGATGGAAGCCGGTCTTGTCGATCAGGATGATC
TGGACGAAGAGCATCAGGGGCTCGCGCCAGCCGAACTGTTCGCCAGGCTCAAGGCGCGCATGCCCGACGG
CGAGGATCTCGTCGTGACCCATGGCGATGCCTGCTTGCCGAATATCATGGTGGAAAATGGCCGCTTTTCT
GGATTCATCGACTGTGGCCGGCTGGGTGTGGCGGACCGCTATCAGGACATAGCGTTGGCTACCCGTGATA
TTGCTGAAGAGCTTGGCGGCGAATGGGCTGACCGCTTCCTCGTGCTTTACGGTATCGCCGCTCCCGATTC
GCAGCGCATCGCCTTCTATCGCCTTCTTGACGAGTTCTTCTGAGCGGGACTCTGGGGTTCGAAATGACCG
ACCAAGCGACGCCCAACCTGCCATCACGAGATTTCGATTCCACCGCCGCCTTCTATGAAAGGTTGGGCTT
CGGAATCGTTTTCCGGGACGCCGGCTGGATGATCCTCCAGCGCGGGGATCTCATGCTGGAGTTCTTCGCC
CACCCCAACTTGTTTATTGCAGCTTATAATGGTTACAAATAAAGCAATAGCATCACAAATTTCACAAATA
AAGCATTTTTTTCACTGCATTCTAGTTGTGGTTTGTCCAAACTCATCAATGTATCTTATCATGTCTGTAT
ACCGTCGACCTCTAGCTAGAGCTTGGCGTAATCATGGTCATAGCTGTTTCCTGTGTGAAATTGTTATCCG
CTCACAATTCCACACAACATACGAGCCGGAAGCATAAAGTGTAAAGCCTGGGGTGCCTAATGAGTGAGCT
AACTCACATTAATTGCGTTGCGCTCACTGCCCGCTTTCCAGTCGGGAAACCTGTCGTGCCAGCTGCATTA
ATGAATCGGCCAACGCGCGGGGAGAGGCGGTTTGCGTATTGGGCGCTCTTCCGCTTCCTCGCTCACTGAC
TCGCTGCGCTCGGTCGTTCGGCTGCGGCGAGCGGTATCAGCTCACTCAAAGGCGGTAATACGGTTATCCA
CAGAATCAGGGGATAACGCAGGAAAGAACATGTGAGCAAAAGGCCAGCAAAAGGCCAGGAACCGTAAAAA
GGCCGCGTTGCTGGCGTTTTTCCATAGGCTCCGCCCCCCTGACGAGCATCACAAAAATCGACGCTCAAGT
CAGAGGTGGCGAAACCCGACAGGACTATAAAGATACCAGGCGTTTCCCCCTGGAAGCTCCCTCGTGCGCT
CTCCTGTTCCGACCCTGCCGCTTACCGGATACCTGTCCGCCTTTCTCCCTTCGGGAAGCGTGGCGCTTTC
TCATAGCTCACGCTGTAGGTATCTCAGTTCGGTGTAGGTCGTTCGCTCCAAGCTGGGCTGTGTGCACGAA
CCCCCCGTTCAGCCCGACCGCTGCGCCTTATCCGGTAACTATCGTCTTGAGTCCAACCCGGTAAGACACG
ACTTATCGCCACTGGCAGCAGCCACTGGTAACAGGATTAGCAGAGCGAGGTATGTAGGCGGTGCTACAGA
GTTCTTGAAGTGGTGGCCTAACTACGGCTACACTAGAAGAACAGTATTTGGTATCTGCGCTCTGCTGAAG
CCAGTTACCTTCGGAAAAAGAGTTGGTAGCTCTTGATCCGGCAAACAAACCACCGCTGGTAGCGGTGGTT
TTTTTGTTTGCAAGCAGCAGATTACGCGCAGAAAAAAAGGATCTCAAGAAGATCCTTTGATCTTTTCTAC
GGGGTCTGACGCTCAGTGGAACGAAAACTCACGTTAAGGGATTTTGGTCATGAGATTATCAAAAAGGATC
TTCACCTAGATCCTTTTAAATTAAAAATGAAGTTTTAAATCAATCTAAAGTATATATGAGTAAACTTGGT
CTGACAGTTACCAATGCTTAATCAGTGAGGCACCTATCTCAGCGATCTGTCTATTTCGTTCATCCATAGT
TGCCTGACTCCCCGTCGTGTAGATAACTACGATACGGGAGGGCTTACCATCTGGCCCCAGTGCTGCAATG
ATACCGCGAGACCCACGCTCACCGGCTCCAGATTTATCAGCAATAAACCAGCCAGCCGGAAGGGCCGAGC
GCAGAAGTGGTCCTGCAACTTTATCCGCCTCCATCCAGTCTATTAATTGTTGCCGGGAAGCTAGAGTAAG
TAGTTCGCCAGTTAATAGTTTGCGCAACGTTGTTGCCATTGCTACAGGCATCGTGGTGTCACGCTCGTCG
TTTGGTATGGCTTCATTCAGCTCCGGTTCCCAACGATCAAGGCGAGTTACATGATCCCCCATGTTGTGCA
AAAAAGCGGTTAGCTCCTTCGGTCCTCCGATCGTTGTCAGAAGTAAGTTGGCCGCAGTGTTATCACTCAT
GGTTATGGCAGCACTGCATAATTCTCTTACTGTCATGCCATCCGTAAGATGCTTTTCTGTGACTGGTGAG
TACTCAACCAAGTCATTCTGAGAATAGTGTATGCGGCGACCGAGTTGCTCTTGCCCGGCGTCAATACGGG
ATAATACCGCGCCACATAGCAGAACTTTAAAAGTGCTCATCATTGGAAAACGTTCTTCGGGGCGAAAACT
CTCAAGGATCTTACCGCTGTTGAGATCCAGTTCGATGTAACCCACTCGTGCACCCAACTGATCTTCAGCA
TCTTTTACTTTCACCAGCGTTTCTGGGTGAGCAAAAACAGGAAGGCAAAATGCCGCAAAAAAGGGAATAA
GGGCGACACGGAAATGTTGAATACTCATACTCTTCCTTTTTCAATATTATTGAAGCATTTATCAGGGTTA
TTGTCTCATGAGCGGATACATATTTGAATGTATTTAGAAAAATAAACAAATAGGGGTTCCGCGCACATTT
CCCCGAAAAGTGCCACCTGACGTC
